Addgene plasmid #222966: pDonor-FMR1-CGG-BsmBI
Purpose: 0CGG with BsmBI site for inserting CGG repeats
Depositing lab: Xinyu Zhao. Depositing organization: University of Wisconsin, Madison. Publication: CGG repeats in the human FMR1 gene regulate mRNA localization and cellular stress in developing neurons. Sirois CL, Guo Y, Li M, Wolkoff NE, Korabelnikov T, Sandoval S, Lee J, Shen M, Contractor A, Sousa AMM, Bhattacharyya A, Zhao X. Cell Rep. 2024 Jun 11;43(6):114330. doi: 10.1016/j.celrep.2024.114330. PubMed 38865241.
Backbone
  Vector backbone: OCT4-2A-eGFP-PGK-Puro
  Backbone manufacturer: Rudolf Jaenisch (Addgene #31938)
  Vector type: CRISPR
Growth in bacteria
  Bacterial resistance: Ampicillin, 100 μg/mL
  Growth temperature: 37°C
  Growth strain: NEB Stable
  Copy number: High Copy
Gene/Insert
  Gene/Insert name: FMR1 homologous template (no CGG repeats) with cloning site
  Species: H. sapiens (human)
  Mutation: CGG repeats deleted from 5' UTR, BsmBI site added
  Entrez Gene: FMR1 (a.k.a. FMRP, FRAXA, POF, POF1)
  Cloning method: Gibson Cloning
Terms and licenses: Academic/Nonprofit Terms; Industry Terms: Not Available to Industry
How to cite: pDonor-FMR1-CGG-BsmBI was a gift from Xinyu Zhao (Addgene plasmid # 222966 ; http://n2t.net/addgene:222966 ; RRID:Addgene_222966)
