[The description below was written by a language model from this plasmid's Addgene catalogue record and pLannotate feature annotations shown in this document.]
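Description:
pDonor-FMR1-CGG-BsmBI is a bacterial cloning plasmid that carries a homology-directed repair template for CRISPR editing of the human FMR1 locus. The insert, assembled by Gibson cloning, is a stretch of FMR1 genomic sequence in which the CGG trinucleotide repeat tract of the 5' UTR has been deleted and replaced with a BsmBI site. BsmBI is a type IIS restriction enzyme that cuts outside its recognition sequence, so the site serves as an entry point for inserting CGG repeat tracts of chosen length. The plasmid is therefore both a zero-repeat donor and the parent for a series of donors with different repeat numbers. The annotated feature table identifies only one element within the insert region, a conserved segment of the FMR1-AS1 antisense RNA, which is consistent with sequence from the FMR1 promoter/5' UTR area. The extent of the homology arms is not annotated.

The plasmid is maintained at high copy from a ColE1/pUC-type origin and selected with ampicillin through the bla gene. The sequence also contains an f1 phage origin, lac promoter/operator and lacZα remnants, a T7 promoter, and a neo (kanamycin/neomycin phosphotransferase) coding sequence next to a Tn5 transposase fragment. The catalogue lists only ampicillin for selection. Although the backbone is recorded as OCT4-2A-eGFP-PGK-Puro, no eGFP, 2A, PGK promoter or puromycin cassette is annotated in the 5.4 kb sequence, so these elements appear to have been replaced by the FMR1 template. The associated study examines how FMR1 CGG repeats affect mRNA localization and cellular stress in developing human neurons. The donor would need a nuclease and guide RNA, which this plasmid does not encode.
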