Features (pLannotate 1.2.2; 13 found; start..end, strand, type, name):
      2..94      +  CDS            lacI (fragment): lac repressor; lacI; The lac repressor binds to the lac operator to inhibit transcription in E. coli. This inhibition can be relieved by adding lactose or isopropyl-β-D-thiogalactopyranoside (IPTG).
    107..128     +  protein_bind   CAP binding site: CAP binding activates transcription in the presence of cAMP. E. coli catabolite activator protein
    143..173     +  promoter       lac promoter: promoter for the E. coli lac operon
    181..197     +  protein_bind   lac operator: The lac repressor binds to the lac operator to inhibit transcription in E. coli. This inhibition can be relieved by adding lactose or isopropyl-β-D-thiogalactopyranoside (IPTG). lac repressor encoded by lacI
    815..941     +  ncRNA          FMR1-AS1 2: Accession: RF02118 - FMR1 antisense RNA 1 conserved region 2
   1790..1808    -  promoter       T7 promoter: promoter for bacteriophage T7 RNA polymerase
   1811..1968    +  CDS            lacZα (fragment): LacZα fragment of β-galactosidase; lacZ fragment
   1972..2400    +  rep_origin     f1 ori (sequence partly withheld): f1 bacteriophage origin of replication; arrow indicates direction of (+) strand synthesis
   2413..2712    +  CDS            tnpA (fragment): TN5P_ECOLX - Also known as tnp. Experimental evidence at protein level: Swiss-Prot protein existence level 1. Mediates transposition of transposon Tn5 by a 'cut and paste' mechanism. First, the monomeric transposase binds the 19 bp inverted DNA repeats flanking the transposon. Then, dimerization of the DNA- bound transposase creates a synaptic DNA complex. After nicking of the first DNA strand, excision of the transposon proceeds through a series of intermediates. The transposase then mediates the insertion of the transposon at a new site by strand transfer. The activity of the wild- type tran
   2744..3535    +  CDS            neo: KKA2_KLEPN - Also known as kan, nptII. Experimental evidence at protein level: Swiss-Prot protein existence level 1. Resistance to kanamycin, neomycin, paromomycin, ribostamycin, butirosin and gentamicin B. From Klebsiella pneumoniae.
   3539..3555    +  promoter       AmpR promoter (fragment): bla
   3556..4416    +  CDS            AmpR: β-lactamase; bla; confers resistance to ampicillin, carbenicillin, and related antibiotics
   4587..5175    +  rep_origin     ori: high-copy-number ColE1/pMB1/pBR322/pUC origin of replication
>Addgene plasmid #222966 | pDonor-FMR1-CGG-BsmBI | addgene full sequence | sequence record 445290 | Addgene NGS Result
AGCGCCCAATACGCAAACCGCCTCTCCCCGCGCGTTGGCCGATTCATTAATGCAGCTGGCACGACAGGTT
TCCCGACTGGAAAGCGGGCAGTGAGCGCAACGCAATTAATGTGAGTTAGCTCACTCATTAGGCACCCCAG
GCTTTACACTTTATGCTTCCGGCTCGTATGTTGTGTGGAATTGTGAGCGGATAACAATTTCACACAGGAA
ACAGCTATGACCATGATTACGCCAAGCTTGGTACCGAGCTCGGAGGGTCTGAGGAAAGGCTCACATTTTG
AGATCCCGACTCAATCCATGTCCCTTAAAGGGCACAGGGTGTCTCCACAGGGCCGCCCAAAATCTGGTGA
GAGAGGGCGTAGACGCCTCACCTTCTGCCTCTACGGGTCACAAAAGCCTGGGTCACCCTGGTTGCCACTG
TTCCTAGTTCAAAGTCTTCTTCTGTCTAATCCTTCACCCCTATTCTCGCCTTCCACTCCACCTCCCGCTC
AGTCAGACTGCGCTACTTTGAACCGGACCAAACCAAACCAAACCAAACCAAACCAAACCAGACCAGACAC
CCCCTCCCGCGGAATCCCAGAGAGGCCGAACTGGGATAACCGGATGCATTTGATTTCCCACGCCACTGAG
TGCACCTCTGCAGAAATGGGCGTTCTGGCCCTCGCGAGGCAGTGCGACCTGTCACCGCCCTTCAGCCTTC
CCGCCCTCCACCAAGCCCGCGCACGCCCGGCCCGCGCGTCTGTCTTTCGACCCGGCACCCCGGCCGGTTC
CCAGCAGCGCGCATGCGCGCGCTCCCAGGCCACTTGAAGAGAGAGGGCGGGGCCGAGGGGCTGAGCCCGC
GGGGGGAGGGAACAGCGTTGATCACGTGACGTGGTTTCAGTGTTTACACCCGCAGCGGGCCGGGGGTTCG
GCCTCAGTCAGGCGCTCAGCTCCGTTTCGGTTTCACTTCCGGTGGAGGGCCGCCTCTGAGCGGGCGGCGG
GCCGACGGCGAGCGCGGGCGGCGGCGGTGACGGAGGCGCCGCTGCCAGGGGGCGTGCGGCAGCGGGAGAC
GGGATACCGTCTCACTGGGCCTCGAGCGCCCGCAGCCCACCTCTCGGGGGCGGGCTCCCGGCGCTAGCAG
GGCTGAAGAGAAGATGGAGGAGCTGGTGGTGGAAGTGCGGGGCTCCAATGGCGCTTTCTACAAGGTACTT
GGCTCTAGGGCAGGCCCCATCTTCGCCCTTCCTTCCCTCCCTTTTCTTCTTGGTGTCGGCGGGAGGCAGG
CCCGGGGCCCTCTTCCCGAGCACCGCGCCTGGGTGCCAGGGCACGCTCGGCGGGATGTTGTTGGGAGGGA
AGGACTGGACTTGGGGCCTGTTGGAAGCCCCTCTCCGACTCCGAGAGGCCCTAGCGCCTATCGAAATGAG
AGACCAGCGAGGAGAGGGTTCTCTTTCGGCGCCGAGCCCCGCCGGGGTGAGCTGGGGATGGGCGAGGGCC
GGCGGCAGGTACTAGAGCCGGGCGGGAAGGGCCGAAATCGGCGCTAAGTGACGGCGATGGCTTATTCCCC
CTTTCCTAAACATCATCTCCCAGCGGGATCCGGGCCTGTCGTGTGGGTAGTTGTGGAGGAGCGGGGGGCG
CTTCAGCCGGGCCGCCTCCTGCAGCGCCAAGAGGGCTTCAGGTCTCCTTTGGCTTCTCTTTTCCGGTCTA
GCATTGGGACTTCGGAGAGCTCCACTGTTCTGGGCGAGGGCTGTGAAGAAAGAGTAGTAAGAAGCGGTAG
TCGGCACGCTCGAGCATGCATCTAGAGGGCCCAATTCGCCCTATAGTGAGTCGTATTACAATTCACTGGC
CGTCGTTTTACAACGTCGTGACTGGGAAAACCCTGGCGTTACCCAACTTAATCGCCTTGCAGCACATCCC
CCTTTCGCCAGCTGGCGTAATAGCGAAGAGGCCCGCACCGATCGCCCTTCCCAACAGTTGCGCAGCCTGA
ATGGCGAATGG
[124 nt withheld, positions 1972-2095]
C
[91 nt withheld, positions 2097-2187]
A
[49 nt withheld, positions 2189-2237]
CCTTTGACGTTGGAGTCCACGTTCTTT
[37 nt withheld, positions 2265-2301]
ACCCTATCTCGGTCTATTCTTTTGATTTATAAGGGATTTTGCCGATTTCGGCCTATTGGTTAAAAAATGA
GCTGATTTAACAAAAATTTAACGCGAATTTTAACAAAATTCAGGGCGCAAGGGCTGCTAAAGGAAGCGGA
ACACGTAGAAAGCCAGTCCGCAGAAACGGTGCTGACCCCGGATGAATGTCAGCTACTGGGCTATCTGGAC
AAGGGAAAACGCAAGCGCAAAGAGAAAGCAGGTAGCTTGCAGTGGGCTTACATGGCGATAGCTAGACTGG
GCGGTTTTATGGACAGCAAGCGAACCGGAATTGCCAGCTGGGGCGCCCTCTGGTAAGGTTGGGAAGCCCT
GCAAAGTAAACTGGATGGCTTTCTTGCCGCCAAGGATCTGATGGCGCAGGGGATCAAGATCTGATCAAGA
GACAGGATGAGGATCGTTTCGCATGATTGAACAAGATGGATTGCACGCAGGTTCTCCGGCCGCTTGGGTG
GAGAGGCTATTCGGCTATGACTGGGCACAACAGACAATCGGCTGCTCTGATGCCGCCGTGTTCCGGCTGT
CAGCGCAGGGGCGCCCGGTTCTTTTTGTCAAGACCGACCTGTCCGGTGCCCTGAATGAACTGCAGGACGA
GGCAGCGCGGCTATCGTGGCTGGCCACGACGGGCGTTCCTTGCGCAGCTGTGCTCGACGTTGTCACTGAA
GCGGGAAGGGACTGGCTGCTATTGGGCGAAGTGCCGGGGCAGGATCTCCTGTCATCCCACCTTGCTCCTG
CCGAGAAAGTATCCATCATGGCTGATGCAATGCGGCGGCTGCATACGCTTGATCCGGCTACCTGCCCATT
CGACCACCAAGCGAAACATCGCATCGAGCGAGCACGTACTCGGATGGAAGCCGGTCTTGTCGATCAGGAT
GATCTGGACGAAGAGCATCAGGGGCTCGCGCCAGCCGAACTGTTCGCCAGGCTCAAGGCGCGCATGCCCG
ACGGCGAGGATCTCGTCGTGACCCATGGCGATGCCTGCTTGCCGAATATCATGGTGGAAAATGGCCGCTT
TTCTGGATTCATCGACTGTGGCCGGCTGGGTGTGGCGGACCGCTATCAGGACATAGCGTTGGCTACCCGT
GATATTGCTGAAGAGCTTGGCGGCGAATGGGCTGACCGCTTCCTCGTGCTTTACGGTATCGCCGCTCCCG
ATTCGCAGCGCATCGCCTTCTATCGCCTTCTTGACGAGTTCTTCTGAATTGAAAAAGGAAGAGTATGAGT
ATTCAACATTTCCGTGTCGCCCTTATTCCCTTTTTTGCGGCATTTTGCCTTCCTGTTTTTGCTCACCCAG
AAACGCTGGTGAAAGTAAAAGATGCTGAAGATCAGTTGGGTGCACGAGTGGGTTACATCGAACTGGATCT
CAACAGCGGTAAGATCCTTGAGAGTTTTCGCCCCGAAGAACGTTTTCCAATGATGAGCACTTTTAAAGTT
CTGCTATGTGGCGCGGTATTATCCCGTATTGACGCCGGGCAAGAGCAACTCGGTCGCCGCATACACTATT
CTCAGAATGACTTGGTTGAGTACTCACCAGTCACAGAAAAGCATCTTACGGATGGCATGACAGTAAGAGA
ATTATGCAGTGCTGCCATAACCATGAGTGATAACACTGCGGCCAACTTACTTCTGACAACGATCGGAGGA
CCGAAGGAGCTAACCGCTTTTTTGCACAACATGGGGGATCATGTAACTCGCCTTGATCGTTGGGAACCGG
AGCTGAATGAAGCCATACCAAACGACGAGCGTGACACCACGATGCCTGTAGCAATGGCAACAACGTTGCG
CAAACTATTAACTGGCGAACTACTTACTCTAGCTTCCCGGCAACAATTAATAGACTGGATGGAGGCGGAT
AAAGTTGCAGGACCACTTCTGCGCTCGGCCCTTCCGGCTGGCTGGTTTATTGCTGATAAATCTGGAGCCG
GTGAGCGTGGGTCTCGCGGTATCATTGCAGCACTGGGGCCAGATGGTAAGCCCTCCCGTATCGTAGTTAT
CTACACGACGGGGAGTCAGGCAACTATGGATGAACGAAATAGACAGATCGCTGAGATAGGTGCCTCACTG
ATTAAGCATTGGTAACTGTCAGACCAAGTTTACTCATATATACTTTAGATTGATTTAAAACTTCATTTTT
AATTTAAAAGGATCTAGGTGAAGATCCTTTTTGATAATCTCATGACCAAAATCCCTTAACGTGAGTTTTC
GTTCCACTGAGCGTCAGACCCCGTAGAAAAGATCAAAGGATCTTCTTGAGATCCTTTTTTTCTGCGCGTA
ATCTGCTGCTTGCAAACAAAAAAACCACCGCTACCAGCGGTGGTTTGTTTGCCGGATCAAGAGCTACCAA
CTCTTTTTCCGAAGGTAACTGGCTTCAGCAGAGCGCAGATACCAAATACTGTTCTTCTAGTGTAGCCGTA
GTTAGGCCACCACTTCAAGAACTCTGTAGCACCGCCTACATACCTCGCTCTGCTAATCCTGTTACCAGTG
GCTGCTGCCAGTGGCGATAAGTCGTGTCTTACCGGGTTGGACTCAAGACGATAGTTACCGGATAAGGCGC
AGCGGTCGGGCTGAACGGGGGGTTCGTGCACACAGCCCAGCTTGGAGCGAACGACCTACACCGAACTGAG
ATACCTACAGCGTGAGCTATGAGAAAGCGCCACGCTTCCCGAAGGGAGAAAGGCGGACAGGTATCCGGTA
AGCGGCAGGGTCGGAACAGGAGAGCGCACGAGGGAGCTTCCAGGGGGAAACGCCTGGTATCTTTATAGTC
CTGTCGGGTTTCGCCACCTCTGACTTGAGCGTCGATTTTTGTGATGCTCGTCAGGGGGGCGGAGCCTATG
GAAAAACGCCAGCAACGCGGCCTTTTTACGGTTCCTGGCCTTTTGCTGGCCTTTTGCTCACATGTTCTTT
CCTGCGTTATCCCCTGATTCTGTGGATAACCGTATTACCGCCTTTGAGTGAGCTGATACCGCTCGCCGCA
GCCGAACGACCGAGCGCAGCGAGTCAGTGAGCGAGGAAGCGGAAG
